Addgene plasmid #232288: pPMS-2008
Purpose: (Empty Backbone) Protein Expression
Depositing lab: Jeremy Nathans. Depositing organization: Johns Hopkins University and School of Medicine.
Backbone
  Vector backbone: pRK5
  Backbone size (bp): 4800
  Vector type: Mammalian Expression
  Tag / fusion protein: 8X His-Avi-1D4 (C terminal on backbone)
Growth in bacteria
  Bacterial resistance: Ampicillin, 100 μg/mL
  Growth temperature: 37°C
  Growth strain: DH5alpha
  Copy number: High Copy
Gene/Insert
  Gene/Insert name: None
  Tag / fusion protein: 8X His-Avi-1D4 (C terminal on backbone)
Terms and licenses: Academic/Nonprofit Terms; Industry Terms: Not Available to Industry
How to cite: pPMS-2008 was a gift from Jeremy Nathans (Addgene plasmid # 232288 ; http://n2t.net/addgene:232288 ; RRID:Addgene_232288)
