[The description below was written by a language model from this plasmid's Addgene catalogue record and pLannotate feature annotations shown in this document.]
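Description:
pPMS-2008 is an empty mammalian expression backbone derived from pRK5, about 4.8–4.9 kb in size, intended for protein expression. In E. coli it is maintained as a high-copy plasmid through a ColE1/pUC-type origin and selected with ampicillin via the β-lactamase (AmpR) gene and its native promoter. An M13 phage origin is also present, which in principle allows single-stranded DNA production. Short remnants of lacI, the lac promoter/operator, lacZα, bom and rop are annotated and appear to be non-functional leftovers of earlier cloning vectors.

The expression cassette is driven by the human cytomegalovirus immediate early enhancer and promoter, followed by a fragment of modified CMV intron A and an SP6 promoter that could serve for in vitro transcription or as a sequencing primer site. Downstream lies a sequence annotated as a fragment of the mouse immunoglobulin heavy chain signal sequence, then multiple cloning site fragments and an SV40 polyadenylation signal. The catalogue entry states that the backbone supplies a C-terminal 8X His-Avi-1D4 tag. The feature table does not annotate this tag, though the unannotated gap between the two cloning site fragments is a plausible location. An open reading frame cloned in frame would therefore gain a polyhistidine tag for metal-affinity purification, an Avi tag for site-specific biotinylation by BirA, and the 1D4 rhodopsin epitope for antibody detection or immunoaffinity capture. If the signal sequence fragment is functional, which the record does not confirm, it would suggest use for secreted proteins. An SV40 enhancer/early promoter region follows the cassette, with no selectable marker annotated after it. No insert is present.
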