Features (pLannotate 1.2.2; 21 found; start..end, strand, type, name):
      1..589     +  rep_origin     ori: high-copy-number ColE1/pMB1/pBR322/pUC origin of replication
    772..864     +  CDS            lacI (fragment): lac repressor; lacI; The lac repressor binds to the lac operator to inhibit transcription in E. coli. This inhibition can be relieved by adding lactose or isopropyl-β-D-thiogalactopyranoside (IPTG).
    877..898     +  protein_bind   CAP binding site: CAP binding activates transcription in the presence of cAMP. E. coli catabolite activator protein
    913..943     +  promoter       lac promoter: promoter for the E. coli lac operon
    951..967     +  protein_bind   lac operator: The lac repressor binds to the lac operator to inhibit transcription in E. coli. This inhibition can be relieved by adding lactose or isopropyl-β-D-thiogalactopyranoside (IPTG). lac repressor encoded by lacI
   1020..1399    +  enhancer       CMV enhancer: human cytomegalovirus immediate early enhancer
   1400..1603    +  promoter       CMV promoter: human cytomegalovirus (CMV) immediate early promoter
   1739..1782    +  intron         CMV intron (fragment): modified intron A from human cytomegalovirus
   1834..1852    +  promoter       SP6 promoter: promoter for bacteriophage SP6 RNA polymerase
   1856..1893    +  CDS            IgH signal sequence (fragment): signal sequence from the mouse immunoglobulin heavy chain variable region
   1921..1939    +  misc_feature   MCS (fragment): pBluescript multiple cloning site
   2109..2156    +  misc_feature   MCS (fragment): pBluescript multiple cloning site
   2176..2310    +  polyA_signal   SV40 poly(A) signal: SV40 polyadenylation signal
   2379..2736    +  promoter       SV40 promoter: SV40 enhancer and early promoter
   2755..2909    +  CDS            lacZα (fragment): LacZα fragment of β-galactosidase; lacZ fragment
   2915..2966    -  misc_feature   bom (fragment): basis of mobility region from pBR322
   2985..3365    +  rep_origin     M13 ori (sequence partly withheld): M13 bacteriophage origin of replication; arrow indicates direction of (+) strand synthesis
   3441..3490    -  misc_feature   bom (fragment): basis of mobility region from pBR322
   3592..3627    -  CDS            rop (fragment): Rop protein, which maintains plasmids at low copy number; rop
   3722..3826    +  promoter       AmpR promoter: bla
   3827..4687    +  CDS            AmpR: β-lactamase; bla; confers resistance to ampicillin, carbenicillin, and related antibiotics
>Addgene plasmid #232288 | pPMS-2008 | addgene full sequence | sequence record 462115 | Addgene NGS Result
TTGAGATCCTTTTTTTCTGCGCGTAATCTGCTGCTTGCAAACAAAAAAACCACCGCTACCAGCGGTGGTT
TGTTTGCCGGATCAAGAGCTACCAACTCTTTTTCCGAAGGTAACTGGCTTCAGCAGAGCGCAGATACCAA
ATACTGTTCTTCTAGTGTAGCCGTAGTTAGGCCACCACTTCAAGAACTCTGTAGCACCGCCTACATACCT
CGCTCTGCTAATCCTGTTACCAGTGGCTGCTGCCAGTGGCGATAAGTCGTGTCTTACCGGGTTGGACTCA
AGACGATAGTTACCGGATAAGGCGCAGCGGTCGGGCTGAACGGGGGGTTCGTGCACACAGCCCAGCTTGG
AGCGAACGACCTACACCGAACTGAGATACCTACAGCGTGAGCTATGAGAAAGCGCCACGCTTCCCGAAGG
GAGAAAGGCGGACAGGTATCCGGTAAGCGGCAGGGTCGGAACAGGAGAGCGCACGAGGGAGCTTCCAGGG
GGAAACGCCTGGTATCTTTATAGTCCTGTCGGGTTTCGCCACCTCTGACTTGAGCGTCGATTTTTGTGAT
GCTCGTCAGGGGGGCGGAGCCTATGGAAAAACGCCAGCAACGCGGCCTTTTTACGGTTCCTGGCCTTTTG
CTGGCCTTTTGCTCACATGTTCTTTCCTGCGTTATCCCCTGATTCTGTGGATAACCGTATTACCGCCTTT
GAGTGAGCTGATACCGCTCGCCGCAGCCGAACGACCGAGCGCAGCGAGTCAGTGAGCGAGGAAGCGGAAG
AGCGCCCAATACGCAAACCGCCTCTCCCCGCGCGTTGGCCGATTCATTAATGCAGCTGGCACGACAGGTT
TCCCGACTGGAAAGCGGGCAGTGAGCGCAACGCAATTAATGTGAGTTAGCTCACTCATTAGGCACCCCAG
GCTTTACACTTTATGCTTCCGGCTCGTATGTTGTGTGGAATTGTGAGCGGATAACAATTTCACACAGGAA
ACAGCTATGACATGATTACGAATTAATTCGAGCTCGCCCGACATTGATTATTGACTAGTTATTAATAGTA
ATCAATTACGGGGTCATTAGTTCATAGCCCATATATGGAGTTCCGCGTTACATAACTTACGGTAAATGGC
CCGCCTGGCTGACCGCCCAACGACCCCCGCCCATTGACGTCAATAATGACGTATGTTCCCATAGTAACGC
CAATAGGGACTTTCCATTGACGTCAATGGGTGGAGTATTTACGGTAAACTGCCCACTTGGCAGTACATCA
AGTGTATCATATGCCAAGTACGCCCCCTATTGACGTCAATGACGGTAAATGGCCCGCCTGGCATTATGCC
CAGTACATGACCTTATGGGACTTTCCTACTTGGCAGTACATCTACGTATTAGTCATCGCTATTACCATGG
TGATGCGGTTTTGGCAGTACATCAATGGGCGTGGATAGCGGTTTGACTCACGGGGATTTCCAAGTCTCCA
CCCCATTGACGTCAATGGGAGTTTGTTTTGGCACCAAAATCAACGGGACTTTCCAAAATGTCGTAACAAC
TCCGCCCCATTGACGCAAATGGGCGGTAGGCGTGTACGGTGGGAGGTCTATATAAGCAGAGCTCGTTTAG
TGAACCGTCAGATCGCCTGGAGACGCCATCCACGCTGTTTTGACCTCCATAGAAGACACCGGGACCGATC
CAGCCTCCGCGGCCGGGAACGGTGCATTGGAACGCGGATTCCCCGTGCCAAGAGTGACGTAAGTACCGCC
TATAGAGTCTATAGGCCCACCCCCTTGGCTTCGTTAGAACGCGGCTACAATTAATACATAACCTTATGTA
TCATACACATACGATTTAGGTGACACTATAGAATAACATCCACTTTGCCTTTCTCTCCACAGGTGTCCAC
TCCCAGGTCCAACTGCACCTCGGTTCTATCCCACCGCGGTGGCGGCCGCGGATCCGGCGCGCCTGGTTCT
GGTGGTCATCATCACCACCATCACCATCACTCCGCGCCTGGTTCTGGTGGTGGACTGAACGACATCTTCG
AGGCTCAAAAGATCGAGTGGCACGAGGGTTCCGCGCCTGGTGGTTCCAAGACAGAGACCAGCCAAGTGGC
GCCTGCCTAATTCGATATCAAGCTTATCGATACCGTCGACCTCGAGGGGGGGCCCGAGCTTGGCCGCCAT
GGCCCAACTTGTTTATTGCAGCTTATAATGGTTACAAATAAAGCAATAGCATCACAAATTTCACAAATAA
AGCATTTTTTTCACTGCATTCTAGTTGTGGTTTGTCCAAACTCATCAATGTATCTTATCATGTCTGGATC
GGGAATTAATTCGGCGCAGCACCATGGCCTGAAATAACCTCTGAAAGAGGAACTTGGTTAGGTACCTTCT
GAGGCGGAAAGAACCAGCTGTGGAATGTGTGTCAGTTAGGGTGTGGAAAGTCCCCAGGCTCCCCAGCAGG
CAGAAGTATGCAAAGCATGCATCTCAATTAGTCAGCAACCAGGTGTGGAAAGTCCCCAGGCTCCCCAGCA
GGCAGAAGTATGCAAAGCATGCATCTCAATTAGTCAGCAACCATAGTCCCGCCCCTAACTCCGCCCATCC
CGCCCCTAACTCCGCCCAGTTCCGCCCATTCTCCGCCCCATGGCTGACTAATTTTTTTTATTTATGCAGA
GGCCGAGGCCGCCTCGGCCTCTGAGCTATTCCAGAAGTAGTGAGGAGGCTTTTTTGGAGGCCTAGGCTTT
TGCAAAAAGCTGTTAACAGCTTGGCACTGGCCGTCGTTTTACAACGTCGTGACTGGGAAAACCCTGGCGT
TACCCAACTTAATCGCCTTGCAGCACATCCCCCTTTCGCCAGCTGGCGTAATAGCGAAGAGGCCCGCACC
GATCGCCCTTCCCAACAGTTGCGCAGCCTGAATGGCGAATGGCGCCTGATGCGGTATTTTCTCCTTACGC
ATCTGTGCGGTATTTCACACCGCATA
[142 nt withheld, positions 2967-3108]
C
[141 nt withheld, positions 3110-3250]
CCTTTGACGTTGGAGTCCACGTTCTTT
[37 nt withheld, positions 3278-3314]
ACCCTATCTCGGGCTATTCTTTTGATTTATAAGGGATTTTGCCGATTTCGGCCTATTGGTTAAAAAATGA
GCTGATTTAACAAAAATTTAACGCGAATTTTAACAAAATATTAACGTTTACAATTTTATGGTGCACTCTC
AGTACAATCTGCTCTGATGCCGCATAGTTAAGCCAGCCCCGACACCCGCCAACACCCGCTGACGCGCCCT
GACGGGCTTGTCTGCTCCCGGCATCCGCTTACAGACAAGCTGTGACCGTCTCCGGGAGCTGCATGTGTCA
GAGGTTTTCACCGTCATCACCGAAACGCGCGAGACGAAAGGGCCTCGTGATACGCCTATTTTTATAGGTT
AATGTCATGATAATAATGGTTTCTTAGACGTCAGGTGGCACTTTTCGGGGAAATGTGCGCGGAACCCCTA
TTTGTTTATTTTTCTAAATACATTCAAATATGTATCCGCTCATGAGACAATAACCCTGATAAATGCTTCA
ATAATATTGAAAAAGGAAGAGTATGAGTATTCAACATTTCCGTGTCGCCCTTATTCCCTTTTTTGCGGCA
TTTTGCCTTCCTGTTTTTGCTCACCCAGAAACGCTGGTGAAAGTAAAAGATGCTGAAGATCAGTTGGGTG
CACGAGTGGGTTACATCGAACTGGATCTCAACAGCGGTAAGATCCTTGAGAGTTTTCGCCCCGAAGAACG
TTTTCCAATGATGAGCACTTTTAAAGTTCTGCTATGTGGCGCGGTATTATCCCGTATTGACGCCGGGCAA
GAGCAACTCGGTCGCCGCATACACTATTCTCAGAATGACTTGGTTGAGTACTCACCAGTCACAGAAAAGC
ATCTTACGGATGGCATGACAGTAAGAGAATTATGCAGTGCTGCCATAACCATGAGTGATAACACTGCGGC
CAACTTACTTCTGACAACGATCGGAGGACCGAAGGAGCTAACCGCTTTTTTGCACAACATGGGGGATCAT
GTAACTCGCCTTGATCGTTGGGAACCGGAGCTGAATGAAGCCATACCAAACGACGAGCGTGACACCACGA
TGCCTGTAGCAATGGCAACAACGTTGCGCAAACTATTAACTGGCGAACTACTTACTCTAGCTTCCCGGCA
ACAATTAATAGACTGGATGGAGGCGGATAAAGTTGCAGGACCACTTCTGCGCTCGGCCCTTCCGGCTGGC
TGGTTTATTGCTGATAAATCTGGAGCCGGTGAGCGTGGGTCTCGCGGTATCATTGCAGCACTGGGGCCAG
ATGGTAAGCCCTCCCGTATCGTAGTTATCTACACGACGGGGAGTCAGGCAACTATGGATGAACGAAATAG
ACAGATCGCTGAGATAGGTGCCTCACTGATTAAGCATTGGTAACTGTCAGACCAAGTTTACTCATATATA
CTTTAGATTGATTTAAAACTTCATTTTTAATTTAAAAGGATCTAGGTGAAGATCCTTTTTGATAATCTCA
TGACCAAAATCCCTTAACGTGAGTTTTCGTTCCACTGAGCGTCAGACCCCGTAGAAAAGATCAAAGGATC
TTC
